Addgene plasmid #53064: pJIT163-2NLSCas9
Purpose: Expression of rice codon-optimized Cas9 in plant cells
Depositing lab: Caixia Gao. Depositing organization: Chinese Academy of Science. Publication: Targeted genome modification of crop plants using a CRISPR-Cas system. Shan Q, Wang Y, Li J, Zhang Y, Chen K, Liang Z, Zhang K, Liu J, Xi JJ, Qiu JL, Gao C. Nat Biotechnol. 2013 Aug;31(8):686-8. doi: 10.1038/nbt.2650. PubMed 23929338.
Backbone
  Vector backbone: pJIT163
  Backbone manufacturer: pGREEN
  Backbone size w/o insert (bp): 3741
  Vector type: Plant expression
Growth in bacteria
  Bacterial resistance: Ampicillin, 100 μg/mL
  Growth temperature: 37°C
  Growth strain: DH5alpha
  Copy number: High Copy
Gene/Insert
  Gene/Insert name: Cas9
  Species: Streptococcus pyogenes
  Insert size (bp): 4206
  Mutation: Rice codon optimized
  Promoter: 2x35S
  Cloning method: Restriction Enzyme; 5′ cloning site BamHI (not destroyed); 3′ cloning site EcoRI (destroyed during cloning)
  Sequencing primers: 5′ 35S promoter; 3′ M13 Reverse
Terms and licenses: Academic/Nonprofit Terms; Industry Terms: Not Available to Industry
How to cite: pJIT163-2NLSCas9 was a gift from Caixia Gao (Addgene plasmid # 53064 ; http://n2t.net/addgene:53064 ; RRID:Addgene_53064)
