[The description below was written by a language model from this plasmid's Addgene catalogue record and pLannotate feature annotations shown in this document.]
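Description:
pJIT163-2NLSCas9 is a plant expression plasmid built on the pJIT163 backbone for producing Streptococcus pyogenes Cas9 in plant cells. It is a small, high-copy, pUC-type plasmid of about 7.9 kb, maintained in E. coli through a ColE1/pUC origin of replication and selected with ampicillin via the β-lactamase gene and its native promoter. Remnants of the pUC lac region (lac promoter, operator, CAP binding site, a lacI fragment and part of the pUC18/19 multiple cloning site) are also annotated. These are backbone leftovers and not functional parts of the payload. No T-DNA borders or plant selectable marker are annotated, which fits direct DNA delivery for transient expression rather than use as a binary vector for Agrobacterium, although the record does not specify a delivery method.

The payload is a single expression cassette. A duplicated cauliflower mosaic virus 35S promoter (a partial 35S copy followed by a full one, corresponding to the catalogued 2x35S promoter) gives strong constitutive transcription. It drives a Cas9 coding sequence of about 4.2 kb that has been recoded for rice codon usage, and the CaMV polyadenylation signal terminates the transcript. The construct name indicates two nuclear localization signals on Cas9. These are not annotated separately, but the catalogued insert is slightly longer than the annotated cas9 region, which is consistent with short additions flanking it. The insert was placed between BamHI and EcoRI sites, and only the BamHI site was retained. The plasmid carries no guide RNA cassette, so it would need a separately supplied guide RNA for targeted genome modification, the application described for it in crop plants.
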