Features (pLannotate 1.2.2; 13 found; start..end, strand, type, name):
     62..350     +  promoter       CaMV 35S promoter (fragment): strong constitutive promoter from cauliflower mosaic virus
    401..746     +  promoter       CaMV 35S promoter: strong constitutive promoter from cauliflower mosaic virus
    698..744     +  promoter       minimal CaMV 35S promoter: minimal 35S promoter from cauliflower mosaic virus
    836..4939    +  CDS            cas9: CAS9_STRP1 - Also known as csn1 From Streptococcus pyogenes serotype M1.
   5045..5221    +  polyA_signal   CaMV poly(A) signal: cauliflower mosaic virus polyadenylation signal
   5788..5804    -  protein_bind   lac operator: The lac repressor binds to the lac operator to inhibit transcription in E. coli. This inhibition can be relieved by adding lactose or isopropyl-β-D-thiogalactopyranoside (IPTG). lac repressor encoded by lacI
   5812..5842    -  promoter       lac promoter: promoter for the E. coli lac operon
   5857..5878    -  protein_bind   CAP binding site: CAP binding activates transcription in the presence of cAMP. E. coli catabolite activator protein
   5891..5983    -  CDS            lacI (fragment): lac repressor; lacI; The lac repressor binds to the lac operator to inhibit transcription in E. coli. This inhibition can be relieved by adding lactose or isopropyl-β-D-thiogalactopyranoside (IPTG).
   6166..6754    -  rep_origin     ori: high-copy-number ColE1/pMB1/pBR322/pUC origin of replication
   6925..7785    -  CDS            AmpR: β-lactamase; bla; confers resistance to ampicillin, carbenicillin, and related antibiotics
   7786..7890    -  promoter       AmpR promoter: bla
   7930..13      +  misc_feature   MCS (fragment) (across the origin): pUC18/19 multiple cloning site
>Addgene plasmid #53064 | pJIT163-2NLSCas9 | depositor full sequence | sequence record 82479 | pJIT163-2NLSCas9
GAGCTCGGTACCCCTACTCCAAAAATGTCAAAGATACAGTCTCAGAAGACCAAAGGGCTATTGAGACTTT
TCAACAAAGGGTAATTTCGGGAAACCTCCTCGGATTCCATTGCCCAGCTATCTGTCACTTCATCGAAAGG
ACAGTAGAAAAGGAAGGTGGCTCCTACAAATGCCATCATTGCGATAAAGGAAAGGCTATCATTCAAGATG
CCTCTGCCGACAGTGGTCCCAAAGATGGACCCCCACCCACGAGGAGCATCGTGGAAAAAGAAGACGTTCC
AACCACGTCTTCAAAGCAAGTGGATTGATGTGACATCTCCACTGACGTAAGGGATGACGCACAATCCCAC
CCCTACTCCAAAAATGTCAAAGATACAGTCTCAGAAGACCAAAGGGCTATTGAGACTTTTCAACAAAGGG
TAATTTCGGGAAACCTCCTCGGATTCCATTGCCCAGCTATCTGTCACTTCATCGAAAGGACAGTAGAAAA
GGAAGGTGGCTCCTACAAATGCCATCATTGCGATAAAGGAAAGGCTATCATTCAAGATGCCTCTGCCGAC
AGTGGTCCCAAAGATGGACCCCCACCCACGAGGAGCATCGTGGAAAAAGAAGACGTTCCAACCACGTCTT
CAAAGCAAGTGGATTGATGTGACATCTCCACTGACGTAAGGGATGACGCACAATCCCACTATCCTTCGCA
AGACCCTTCCTCTATATAAGGAAGTTCATTTCATTTGGAGAGGACAGCCCAAGCTTCCACCATGGCGTGC
AGGTCGACGGATCCATGGCCCCTAAGAAGAAGAGAAAGGTCGGTATTCACGGCGTTCCTGCGGCGATGGA
CAAGAAGTATAGTATTGGTCTGGACATTGGGACGAATTCCGTTGGCTGGGCCGTGATCACCGATGAGTAC
AAGGTCCCTTCCAAGAAGTTTAAGGTTCTGGGGAACACCGATCGGCACAGCATCAAGAAGAATCTCATTG
GAGCCCTCCTGTTCGACTCAGGCGAGACCGCCGAAGCAACAAGGCTCAAGAGAACCGCAAGGAGACGGTA
TACAAGAAGGAAGAATAGGATCTGCTACCTGCAGGAGATTTTCAGCAACGAAATGGCGAAGGTGGACGAT
TCGTTCTTTCATAGATTGGAGGAGAGTTTCCTCGTCGAGGAAGATAAGAAGCACGAGAGGCATCCTATCT
TTGGCAACATTGTCGACGAGGTTGCCTATCACGAAAAGTACCCCACAATCTATCATCTGCGGAAGAAGCT
TGTGGACTCGACTGATAAGGCGGACCTTAGATTGATCTACCTCGCTCTGGCACACATGATTAAGTTCAGG
GGCCATTTTCTGATCGAGGGGGATCTTAACCCGGACAATAGCGATGTGGACAAGTTGTTCATCCAGCTCG
TCCAAACCTACAATCAGCTCTTTGAGGAAAACCCAATTAATGCTTCAGGCGTCGACGCCAAGGCGATCCT
GTCTGCACGCCTTTCAAAGTCTCGCCGGCTTGAGAACTTGATCGCTCAACTCCCGGGCGAAAAGAAGAAC
GGCTTGTTCGGGAATCTCATTGCACTTTCGTTGGGGCTCACACCAAACTTCAAGAGTAATTTTGATCTCG
CTGAGGACGCAAAGCTGCAGCTTTCCAAGGACACTTATGACGATGACCTGGATAACCTTTTGGCCCAAAT
CGGCGATCAGTACGCGGACTTGTTCCTCGCCGCGAAGAATTTGTCGGACGCGATCCTCCTGAGTGATATT
CTCCGCGTGAACACCGAGATTACAAAGGCCCCGCTCTCGGCGAGTATGATCAAGCGCTATGACGAGCACC
ATCAGGATCTGACCCTTTTGAAGGCTTTGGTCCGGCAGCAACTCCCAGAGAAGTACAAGGAAATCTTCTT
TGATCAATCCAAGAACGGCTACGCTGGTTATATTGACGGCGGGGCATCGCAGGAGGAATTCTACAAGTTT
ATCAAGCCAATTCTGGAGAAGATGGATGGCACAGAGGAACTCCTGGTGAAGCTCAATAGGGAGGACCTTT
TGCGGAAGCAAAGAACTTTCGATAACGGCAGCATCCCTCACCAGATTCATCTCGGGGAGCTGCACGCCAT
CCTGAGAAGGCAGGAAGACTTCTACCCCTTTCTTAAGGATAACCGGGAGAAGATCGAAAAGATTCTGACG
TTCAGAATTCCGTACTATGTCGGACCACTCGCCCGGGGTAATTCCAGATTTGCGTGGATGACCAGAAAGA
GCGAGGAAACCATCACACCTTGGAACTTCGAGGAAGTGGTCGATAAGGGCGCTTCCGCACAGAGCTTCAT
TGAGCGCATGACAAATTTTGACAAGAACCTGCCTAATGAGAAGGTCCTTCCCAAGCATTCCCTCCTGTAC
GAGTATTTCACTGTTTATAACGAACTCACGAAGGTGAAGTATGTGACCGAGGGAATGCGCAAGCCCGCCT
TCCTGAGCGGCGAGCAAAAGAAGGCGATCGTGGACCTTTTGTTTAAGACCAATCGGAAGGTCACAGTTAA
GCAGCTCAAGGAGGACTACTTCAAGAAGATTGAATGCTTCGATTCCGTTGAGATCAGCGGCGTGGAAGAC
AGGTTTAACGCGTCACTGGGGACTTACCACGATCTCCTGAAGATCATTAAGGATAAGGACTTCTTGGACA
ACGAGGAAAATGAGGATATCCTCGAAGACATTGTCCTGACTCTTACGTTGTTTGAGGATAGGGAAATGAT
CGAGGAACGCTTGAAGACGTATGCCCATCTCTTCGATGACAAGGTTATGAAGCAGCTCAAGAGAAGAAGA
TACACCGGATGGGGAAGGCTGTCCCGCAAGCTTATCAATGGCATTAGAGACAAGCAATCAGGGAAGACAA
TCCTTGACTTTTTGAAGTCTGATGGCTTCGCGAACAGGAATTTTATGCAGCTGATTCACGATGACTCACT
TACTTTCAAGGAGGATATCCAGAAGGCTCAAGTGTCGGGACAAGGTGACAGTCTGCACGAGCATATCGCC
AACCTTGCGGGATCTCCTGCAATCAAGAAGGGTATTCTGCAGACAGTCAAGGTTGTGGATGAGCTTGTGA
AGGTCATGGGACGGCATAAGCCCGAGAACATCGTTATTGAGATGGCCAGAGAAAATCAGACCACACAAAA
GGGTCAGAAGAACTCGAGGGAGCGCATGAAGCGCATCGAGGAAGGCATTAAGGAGCTGGGGAGTCAGATC
CTTAAGGAGCACCCGGTGGAAAACACGCAGTTGCAAAATGAGAAGCTCTATCTGTACTATCTGCAAAATG
GCAGGGATATGTATGTGGACCAGGAGTTGGATATTAACCGCCTCTCGGATTACGACGTCGATCATATCGT
TCCTCAGTCCTTCCTTAAGGATGACAGCATTGACAATAAGGTTCTCACCAGGTCCGACAAGAACCGCGGG
AAGTCCGATAATGTGCCCAGCGAGGAAGTCGTTAAGAAGATGAAGAACTACTGGAGGCAACTTTTGAATG
CCAAGTTGATCACACAGAGGAAGTTTGATAACCTCACTAAGGCCGAGCGCGGAGGTCTCAGCGAACTGGA
CAAGGCGGGCTTCATTAAGCGGCAACTGGTTGAGACTAGACAGATCACGAAGCACGTGGCGCAGATTCTC
GATTCACGCATGAACACGAAGTACGATGAGAATGACAAGCTGATCCGGGAAGTGAAGGTCATCACCTTGA
AGTCAAAGCTCGTTTCTGACTTCAGGAAGGATTTCCAATTTTATAAGGTGCGCGAGATCAACAATTATCA
CCATGCTCATGACGCATACCTCAACGCTGTGGTCGGAACAGCATTGATTAAGAAGTACCCGAAGCTCGAG
TCCGAATTCGTGTACGGTGACTATAAGGTTTACGATGTGCGCAAGATGATCGCCAAGTCAGAGCAGGAAA
TTGGCAAGGCCACTGCGAAGTATTTCTTTTACTCTAACATTATGAATTTCTTTAAGACTGAGATCACGCT
GGCTAATGGCGAAATCCGGAAGAGACCACTTATTGAGACCAACGGCGAGACAGGGGAAATCGTGTGGGAC
AAGGGGAGGGATTTCGCCACAGTCCGCAAGGTTCTCTCTATGCCTCAAGTGAATATTGTCAAGAAGACTG
AAGTCCAGACGGGCGGGTTCTCAAAGGAATCTATTCTGCCCAAGCGGAACTCGGATAAGCTTATCGCCAG
AAAGAAGGACTGGGACCCGAAGAAGTATGGAGGTTTCGACTCACCAACGGTGGCTTACTCTGTCCTGGTT
GTGGCAAAGGTGGAGAAGGGAAAGTCAAAGAAGCTCAAGTCTGTCAAGGAGCTCCTGGGTATCACCATTA
TGGAGAGGTCCAGCTTCGAAAAGAATCCGATCGATTTTCTCGAGGCGAAGGGATATAAGGAAGTGAAGAA
GGACCTGATCATTAAGCTTCCAAAGTACAGTCTTTTCGAGTTGGAAAACGGCAGGAAGCGCATGTTGGCT
TCCGCAGGAGAGCTCCAGAAGGGTAACGAGCTTGCTTTGCCGTCCAAGTATGTGAACTTCCTCTATCTGG
CATCCCACTACGAGAAGCTCAAGGGCAGCCCAGAGGATAACGAACAGAAGCAACTGTTTGTGGAGCAACA
CAAGCATTATCTTGACGAGATCATTGAACAGATTTCGGAGTTCAGTAAGCGCGTCATCCTCGCCGACGCG
AATTTGGATAAGGTTCTCTCAGCCTACAACAAGCACCGGGACAAGCCTATCAGAGAGCAGGCGGAAAATA
TCATTCATCTCTTCACCCTGACAAACCTTGGGGCTCCCGCTGCATTCAAGTATTTTGACACTACGATTGA
TCGGAAGAGATACACTTCTACGAAGGAGGTGCTGGATGCAACCCTTATCCACCAATCGATTACTGGCCTC
TACGAGACGCGGATCGACTTGAGTCAGCTCGGGGGGGATAAGAGACCAGCGGCAACCAAGAAGGCAGGAC
AAGCGAAGAAGAAGAAGTAGCAATTCGGTACGCTGAAATCACCAGTCTCTCTCTACAAATCTATCTCTCT
CTATTTTCTCCATAAATAATGTGTGAGTAGTTTCCCGATAAGGGAAATTAGGGTTCTTATAGGGTTTCGC
TCATGTGTTGAGCATATAAGAAACCCTTAGTATGTATTTGTATTTGTAAAATACTTCTATCAATAAAATT
TCTAATTCCTAAAACCAAAATCCAGTACTAAAATCCAGATCTCCTAAAGTCCCTATAGATCTTTGTCGTG
AATATAAACCAGACACGAGACGACTAAACCTGGAGCCCAGACGCCGTTCGAAGCTAGAAGTACCGCTTAG
GCAGGAGGCCGTTAGGGAAAAGATGCTAAGGCAGGGTTGGTTACGTTGACTCCCCCGTAGGTTTGGTTTA
AATATGATGAAGTGGACGGAAGGAAGGAGGAAGACAAGGAAGGATAAGGTTGCAGGCCCTGTGCAAGGTA
AGAAGATGGAAATTTGATAGAGGTACGCTACTATACTTATACTATACGCTAAGGGAATGCTTGTATTTAT
ACCCTATACCCCCTAATAACCCCTTATCAATTTAAGAAATAATCCGCATAAGCCCCCGCTTAAAAATTGG
TATCAGAGCCATGAATAGGTCTATGACCAAAACTCAAGAGGATAAAACCTCACCAAAATACGAAAGAGTT
CTTAACTCTAAAGATAAAAGATCTTTCAAGATCAAAACTAGTTCCCTCACACCGGAGCATGCGATATCCT
CGAGAGATCTAGGCGTAATCATGGTCATAGCTGTTTCCTGTGTGAAATTGTTATCCGCTCACAATTCCAC
ACAACATACGAGCCGGAAGCATAAAGTGTAAAGCCTGGGGTGCCTAATGAGTGAGCTAACTCACATTAAT
TGCGTTGCGCTCACTGCCCGCTTTCCAGTCGGGAAACCTGTCGTGCCAGCTGCATTAATGAATCGGCCAA
CGCGCGGGGAGAGGCGGTTTGCGTATTGGGCGCTCTTCCGCTTCCTCGCTCACTGACTCGCTGCGCTCGG
TCGTTCGGCTGCGGCGAGCGGTATCAGCTCACTCAAAGGCGGTAATACGGTTATCCACAGAATCAGGGGA
TAACGCAGGAAAGAACATGTGAGCAAAAGGCCAGCAAAAGGCCAGGAACCGTAAAAAGGCCGCGTTGCTG
GCGTTTTTCCATAGGCTCCGCCCCCCTGACGAGCATCACAAAAATCGACGCTCAAGTCAGAGGTGGCGAA
ACCCGACAGGACTATAAAGATACCAGGCGTTTCCCCCTGGAAGCTCCCTCGTGCGCTCTCCTGTTCCGAC
CCTGCCGCTTACCGGATACCTGTCCGCCTTTCTCCCTTCGGGAAGCGTGGCGCTTTCTCAATGCTCACGC
TGTAGGTATCTCAGTTCGGTGTAGGTCGTTCGCTCCAAGCTGGGCTGTGTGCACGAACCCCCCGTTCAGC
CCGACCGCTGCGCCTTATCCGGTAACTATCGTCTTGAGTCCAACCCGGTAAGACACGACTTATCGCCACT
GGCAGCAGCCACTGGTAACAGGATTAGCAGAGCGAGGTATGTAGGCGGTGCTACAGAGTTCTTGAAGTGG
TGGCCTAACTACGGCTACACTAGAAGGACAGTATTTGGTATCTGCGCTCTGCTGAAGCCAGTTACCTTCG
GAAAAAGAGTTGGTAGCTCTTGATCCGGCAAACAAACCACCGCTGGTAGCGGTGGTTTTTTTGTTTGCAA
GCAGCAGATTACGCGCAGAAAAAAAGGATCTCAAGAAGATCCTTTGATCTTTTCTACGGGGTCTGACGCT
CAGTGGAACGAAAACTCACGTTAAGGGATTTTGGTCATGAGATTATCAAAAAGGATCTTCACCTAGATCC
TTTTAAATTAAAAATGAAGTTTTAAATCAATCTAAAGTATATATGAGTAAACTTGGTCTGACAGTTACCA
ATGCTTAATCAGTGAGGCACCTATCTCAGCGATCTGTCTATTTCGTTCATCCATAGTTGCCTGACTCCCC
GTCGTGTAGATAACTACGATACGGGAGGGCTTACCATCTGGCCCCAGTGCTGCAATGATACCGCGAGACC
CACGCTCACCGGCTCCAGATTTATCAGCAATAAACCAGCCAGCCGGAAGGGCCGAGCGCAGAAGTGGTCC
TGCAACTTTATCCGCCTCCATCCAGTCTATTAATTGTTGCCGGGAAGCTAGAGTAAGTAGTTCGCCAGTT
AATAGTTTGCGCAACGTTGTTGCCATTGCTACAGGCATCGTGGTGTCACGCTCGTCGTTTGGTATGGCTT
CATTCAGCTCCGGTTCCCAACGATCAAGGCGAGTTACATGATCCCCCATGTTGTGCAAAAAAGCGGTTAG
CTCCTTCGGTCCTCCGATCGTTGTCAGAAGTAAGTTGGCCGCAGTGTTATCACTCATGGTTATGGCAGCA
CTGCATAATTCTCTTACTGTCATGCCATCCGTAAGATGCTTTTCTGTGACTGGTGAGTACTCAACCAAGT
CATTCTGAGAATAGTGTATGCGGCGACCGAGTTGCTCTTGCCCGGCGTCAATACGGGATAATACCGCGCC
ACATAGCAGAACTTTAAAAGTGCTCATCATTGGAAAACGTTCTTCGGGGCGAAAACTCTCAAGGATCTTA
CCGCTGTTGAGATCCAGTTCGATGTAACCCACTCGTGCACCCAACTGATCTTCAGCATCTTTTACTTTCA
CCAGCGTTTCTGGGTGAGCAAAAACAGGAAGGCAAAATGCCGCAAAAAAGGGAATAAGGGCGACACGGAA
ATGTTGAATACTCATACTCTTCCTTTTTCAATATTATTGAAGCATTTATCAGGGTTATTGTCTCATGAGC
GGATACATATTTGAATGTATTTAGAAAAATAAACAAATAGGGGTTCCGCGCACATTTCCCCGAAAAGTGC
CACCTGCCAGTGCCAAGCTAATTC
