>Addgene plasmid #53064 | pJIT163-2NLSCas9 | addgene partial sequence | sequence record 86048 | 35S-promoter 5'-CTATCCTTCGCAAGACCCTTC-3'
TTTCATTTGGAGAGGACAGCCCAAGCTTCCACCATGGCGTGCAGGTCGACGGATCCATGGCCCCTAAGAA
GAAGAGAAAGGTCGGTATTCACGGCGTTCCTGCGGCGATGGACAAGAAGTATAGTATTGGTCTGGACATT
GGGACGAATTCCGTTGGCTGGGCCGTGATCACCGATGAGTACAAGGTCCCTTCCAAGAAGTTTAAGGTTC
TGGGGAACACCGATCGGCACAGCATCAAGAAGAATCTCATTGGAGCCCTCCTGTTCGACTCAGGCGAGAC
CGCCGAAGCAACAAGGCTCAAGAGAACCGCAAGGAGACGGTATACAAGAAGGAAGAATAGGATCTGCTAC
CTGCAGGAGATTTTCAGCAACGAAATGGCGAAGGTGGACGATTCGTTCTTTCATAGATTGGAGGAGAGTT
TCCTCGTCGAGGAAGATAAGAAGCACGAGAGGCATCCTATCTTTGGCAACATTGTCGACGAGGTTGCCTA
TCACGAAAAGTACCCCACAATCTATCATCTGCGGAAGAAGCTTGTGGACTCGACTGATAAGGCGGACCTT
AGATTGATCTACCTCGCTCTGGCACACATGATTAAGTTCAGGGGCCATTTTCTGATCGAGGGGGATCTTA
ACCCGGACAATAGCGATGTGGACAAGTTGTTCATCCAGCTCGTCCAAACCTACAATCAGCTCTTTGAGGA
AAACCCAATTAATGCTTCAGGCGTCGACGCCAAGGCGATCCTGTCTGCACGCCTTTCAAAGTCTCGCCGG
CTTGAGAACTTGATCGCTCAACTCCCGGGCGAAAAGAAGAACGGCTTGTTCGGGAA
