>Addgene plasmid #53064 | pJIT163-2NLSCas9 | addgene partial sequence | sequence record 86049 | M13-Rev 5'-CAGGAAACAGCTATGACC-3'
CCGGTGTGAGGGAACTAGTTTTGATCTTGAAAGATCTTTTATCTTTAGAGTTAAGAACTCTTTCGTATTT
TGGTGAGGTTTTATCCTCTTGAGTTTTGGTCATAGACCTATTCATGGCTCTGATACCAATTTTTAAGCGG
GGGCTTATGCGGATTATTTCTTAAATTGATAAGGGGTTATTAGGGGGTATAGGGTATAAATACAAGCATT
CCCTTAGCGTATAGTATAAGTATAGTAGCGTACCTCTATCAAATTTCCATCTTCTTACCTTGCACAGGGC
CTGCAACCTTATCCTTCCTTGTCTTCCTCCTTCCTTCCGTCCACTTCATCATATTTAAACCAAACCTACG
GGGGAGTCAACGTAACCAACCCTGCCTTAGCATCTTTTCCCTAACGGCCTCCTGCCTAAGCGGTACTTCT
AGCTTCGAACGGCGTCTGGGCTCCAGGTTTAGTCGTCTCGTGTCTGGTTTATATTCACGACAAAGATCTA
TAGGGACTTTAGGAGATCTGGATTTTAGTACTGGATTTTGGTTTTAGGAATTAGAAATTTTATTGATAGA
AGTATTTTACAAATACAAATACATACTAAGGGTTTCTTATATGCTCAACACATGAGCGAAACCCTATAAG
AACCCTAATTTCCCTTATCGGGAAACTACTCACACATTATTTATGGAGAAAATAGAGAGAGATAGATTTG
TAGAGAGAGACTGGTGATTTCAGCGTACCGAATTGCTACTTCTTCTTCTTCGCTTGTCCTGCCTTCTTGG
TTGCCGCTGGTCTCTTATCCCCCCCGAGCTGACTCAAGTCGATCCGCGTCTCGTAGAGGCCAGTAATCGA
TTGGTGGATAAGGGTTGCATCCAGCACCTCCTTCGTAGAAGTGTATCTCTTCCGATCAATCGTAGTGTCA
AAATACTTGAATGCAGCGGGAGCCCCAAGGTTTGTCAGGGTGAAGAGATGAA
